Addgene plasmid #180530: KTK_042
Purpose: Entry vector containing J23100 anderson promoter
Depositing lab: Tom Ellis. Depositing organization: Imperial College London. Publication: Komagataeibacter Tool Kit (KTK): A Modular Cloning System for Multigene Constructs and Programmed Protein Secretion from Cellulose Producing Bacteria. Goosens VJ, Walker KT, Aragon SM, Singh A, Senthivel VR, Dekker L, Caro-Astorga J, Buat MLA, Song W, Lee KY, Ellis T. ACS Synth Biol. 2021 Dec 17;10(12):3422-3434. doi: 10.1021/acssynbio.1c00358. Epub 2021 Nov 12. PubMed 34767345.
Backbone
  Vector backbone: pSEVA331
  Vector type: Bacterial Expression
Growth in bacteria
  Bacterial resistance: Ampicillin, 100 μg/mL
  Growth temperature: 37°C
  Growth strain: DH5alpha
  Copy number: High Copy
Gene/Insert
  Gene/Insert name: J23100 anderson promoter
  Species: Synthetic
  Cloning method: Restriction Enzyme; 5′ cloning site unknown (unknown if destroyed)
Terms and licenses: Academic/Nonprofit Terms; Industry Terms: Not Available to Industry
Depositor comments: Read the preprint at https://www.biorxiv.org/content/10.1101/2021.06.09.447691v1.full
How to cite: KTK_042 was a gift from Tom Ellis (Addgene plasmid # 180530 ; http://n2t.net/addgene:180530 ; RRID:Addgene_180530)
