[The description below was written by a language model from this plasmid's Addgene catalogue record and pLannotate feature annotations shown in this document.]
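Description:
KTK_042 is a small entry (part) vector from the Komagataeibacter Tool Kit, a modular cloning system built for assembling multigene constructs in cellulose-producing bacteria. Its payload is a single synthetic regulatory part, the J23100 promoter from the Anderson collection of constitutive sigma-70 bacterial promoters, where it is generally regarded as one of the strong members. The plasmid stores this promoter as a reusable module that can be combined with other toolkit parts, such as ribosome binding sites, coding sequences and terminators, to build expression units. It does not itself express a gene of interest. The record gives the cloning method only as restriction enzyme based and does not identify the flanking cloning sites.

The sequenced plasmid is 1,913 nt, and the feature table shows a minimal architecture. It has a high-copy ColE1/pUC-type origin of replication, which spans the numbering origin of the circular record, and a β-lactamase (AmpR) gene with its native bla promoter. This agrees with the catalogue entries for ampicillin selection and high copy number in an E. coli cloning strain. The only other annotated element is a short promoter fragment labelled as a J23119 derivative. J23119 is the consensus sequence from which the Anderson promoters were derived, and J23100 differs from it by only a few bases, so this hit most likely marks the J23100 insert.

The catalogue lists pSEVA331 as the backbone. That vector is normally described as a chloramphenicol-resistant, broad-host-range pBBR1 plasmid, which does not match the AmpR/ColE1 features annotated here. The backbone field should therefore be treated with caution.
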