Features (pLannotate 1.2.2; 4 found; start..end, strand, type, name):
    464..488     +  promoter       J23119(SpeI) promoter (fragment): bacterial promoter (Registry of Standard Biological Parts BBa J23119) modified to end with an SpeI site
    606..1466    -  CDS            AmpR: β-lactamase; bla; confers resistance to ampicillin, carbenicillin, and related antibiotics
   1467..1571    -  promoter       AmpR promoter: bla
   1674..349     +  rep_origin     ori (across the origin): high-copy-number ColE1/pMB1/pBR322/pUC origin of replication
>Addgene plasmid #180530 | KTK_042 | addgene full sequence | sequence record 358820 | Addgene NGS Result
TGCCAGTGGCGATAAGTCGTGTCTTACCGGGTTGGACTCAAGACGATAGTTACCGGATAAGGCGCAGCGG
TCGGGCTGAACGGGGGGTTCGTGCACACAGCCCAGCTTGGAGCGAACGACCTACACCGAACTGAGATACC
TACAGCGTGAGCTATGAGAAAGCGCCACGCTTCCCGAAGGGAGAAAGGCGGACAGGTATCCGGTAAGCGG
CAGGGTCGGAACAGGAGAGCGCACGAGGGAGCTTCCAGGGGGAAACGCCTGGTATCTTTATAGTCCTGTC
GGGTTTCGCCACCTCTGACTTGAGCGTCGATTTTTGTGATGCTCGTCAGGGGGGCGGAGCCTATGGAAAA
ACGCCAGCAACGCGGCCTTTTTACGGTTCCTGGCCTTTTGCTGGCCTTTTGCTCACATGTTCTTTCCTGC
GTTATCCCCTGATTCTGTGGATAACCGTAGTCGGTCTCTGACCTTGACGGCTAGCTCAGTCCTAGGTACA
GTGCTAGCTGGCTGAGACCAAGATTATCAAAAAGGATCTTCACCTAGATCCTTTTAAATTAAAAATGAAG
TTTTAAATCAATCTAAAGTATATATGAGTAAACTTGGTCTGACAGTTACCAATGCTTAATCAGTGAGGCA
CCTATCTCAGCGATCTGTCTATTTCGTTCATCCATAGTTGCCTGACTCCCCGTCGTGTAGATAACTACGA
TACGGGAGGGCTTACCATCTGGCCCCAGTGCTGCAATGATACCGCGGGACCCACGCTCACCGGCTCCAGA
TTTATCAGCAATAAACCAGCCAGCCGGAAGGGCCGAGCGCAGAAGTGGTCCTGCAACTTTATCCGCCTCC
ATCCAGTCTATTAATTGTTGCCGGGAAGCTAGAGTAAGTAGTTCGCCAGTTAATAGTTTGCGCAACGTTG
TTGCCATTGCTACAGGCATCGTGGTGTCACGCTCGTCGTTTGGTATGGCTTCATTCAGCTCCGGTTCCCA
ACGATCAAGGCGAGTTACATGATCCCCCATGTTGTGCAAAAAAGCGGTTAGCTCCTTCGGTCCTCCGATC
GTTGTCAGAAGTAAGTTGGCCGCAGTGTTATCACTCATGGTTATGGCAGCACTGCATAATTCTCTTACTG
TCATGCCATCCGTAAGATGCTTTTCTGTGACTGGTGAGTACTCAACCAAGTCATTCTGAGAATAGTGTAT
GCGGCGACCGAGTTGCTCTTGCCCGGCGTCAATACGGGATAATACCGCGCCACATAGCAGAACTTTAAAA
GTGCTCATCATTGGAAAACGTTCTTCGGGGCGAAAACTCTCAAGGATCTTACCGCTGTTGAGATCCAGTT
CGATGTAACCCACTCGTGCACCCAACTGATCTTCAGCATCTTTTACTTTCACCAGCGTTTCTGGGTGAGC
AAAAACAGGAAGGCAAAATGCCGCAAAAAAGGGAATAAGGGCGACACGGAAATGTTGAATACTCATACTC
TTCCTTTTTCAATATTATTGAAGCATTTATCAGGGTTATTGTCTCATGAGCGGATACATATTTGAATGTA
TTTAGAAAAATAAACAAATAGGGGTTCCGCGCACATTTCCCCGAAAAGTGCCACCTGTCATGACCAAAAT
CCCTTAACGTGAGTTTTCGTTCCACTGAGCGTCAGACCCCGTAGAAAAGATCAAAGGATCTTCTTGAGAT
CCTTTTTTTCTGCGCGTAATCTGCTGCTTGCAAACAAAAAAACCACCGCTACCAGCGGTGGTTTGTTTGC
CGGATCAAGAGCTACCAACTCTTTTTCCGAAGGTAACTGGCTTCAGCAGAGCGCAGATACCAAATACTGT
TCTTCTAGTGTAGCCGTAGTTAGGCCACCACTTCAAGAACTCTGTAGCACCGCCTACATACCTCGCTCTG
CTAATCCTGTTACCAGTGGCTGC
